>Addgene plasmid #44807 | pFSBC43 | depositor full sequence | sequence record 61415 | pFSBC43 sequence 2406 bps
GCGCCCAATACGCAAACCGCCTCTCCCCGCGCGTTGGCCGATTCATTAATGCAGCTGGCACGACAGGTTT
CCCGACTGGAAAGCGGGCAGTGAGCGCAACGCAATTAAAATGATACGGCGACCACCGAGATCTACACTCT
TTCCCTACACGACGCTCTTCCGATCTTCCTAAGTAAAACGACGGCCAGTTACGCATCTGTGCGGTATTTC
ACACCGCATATGGTGCACTCTCAGTACAATCTGCTCTGATGCCGCATAGTTAAGCCAGCCCCGACACCCG
CCAACACCCGCTGACGCGCCCTGACGGGCTTGTCTGCTCCCGGCATCCGCTTACAGACAAGCTGTGACCG
TCTCCGGGAGCTGCATGTGTCAGAGGTTTTCACCGTCATCACCGAAACGCGCGAGACGAAAGGGCCTCGT
GATACGCCTATTTTTATAGGTTAATGTCATGATAATAATGGTTTCTTAGACGTCAGGTGGCACTTTTCGG
GGAAATGTGCGCGGAACCCCTATTTGTTTATTTTTCTAAATACATTCAAATATGTATCCGCTCATGAGAC
AATAACCCTGATAAATGCTTCAATAATATTGAAAAAGGAAGAGTATGAGTATTCAACATTTCCGTGTCGC
CCTTATTCCCTTTTTTGCGGCATTTTGCCTTCCTGTTTTTGCTCACCCAGAAACGCTGGTGAAAGTAAAA
GATGCTGAAGATCAGTTGGGTGCACGAGTGGGTTACATCGAACTGGATCTCAACAGCGGTAAGATCCTTG
AGAGTTTTCGCCCCGAAGAACGTTTTCCAATGATGAGCACTTTTAAAGTTCTGCTATGTGGCGCGGTATT
ATCCCGTATTGACGCCGGGCAAGAGCAACTCGGTCGCCGCATACACTATTCTCAGAATGACTTGGTTGAG
TACTCACCAGTCACAGAAAAGCATCTTACGGATGGCATGACAGTAAGAGAATTATGCAGTGCTGCCATAA
CCATGAGTGATAACACTGCGGCCAACTTACTTCTGACAACGATCGGAGGACCGAAGGAGCTAACCGCTTT
TTTGCACAACATGGGGGATCATGTAACTCGCCTTGATCGTTGGGAACCGGAGCTGAATGAAGCCATACCA
AACGACGAGCGTGACACCACGATGCCTGTAGCAATGGCAACAACGTTGCGCAAACTATTAACTGGCGAAC
TACTTACTCTAGCTTCCCGGCAACAATTAATAGACTGGATGGAGGCGGATAAAGTTGCAGGACCACTTCT
GCGCTCGGCCCTTCCGGCTGGCTGGTTTATTGCTGATAAATCTGGAGCCGGTGAGCGTGGGTCTCGCGGT
ATCATTGCAGCACTGGGGCCAGATGGTAAGCCCTCCCGTATCGTAGTTATCTACACGACGGGGAGTCAGG
CAACTATGGATGAACGAAATAGACAGATCGCTGAGATAGGTGCCTCACTGATTAAGCATTGGTAACTGTC
AGACCAAGTTTACTCATATATACTTTAGATTGATTTAAAACTTCATTTTTAATTTAAAAGGATCTAGGTG
AAGATCCTTTTTGATAATCTCATGACCAAAATCCCTTAACGTGAGTTTTCGTTCCACTGAGCGTCAGACC
CCGTAGAAAAGATCAAAGGATCTTCTTGAGATCCTTTTTTTCTGCGCGTAATCTGCTGCTTGCAAACAAA
AAAACCACCGCTACCAGCGGTGGTTTGTTTGCCGGATCAAGAGCTACCAACTCTTTTTCCGAAGGTAACT
GGCTTCAGCAGAGCGCAGATACCAAATACTGTTCTTCTAGTGTAGCCGTAGTTAGGCCACCACTTCAAGA
ACTCTGTAGCACCGCCTACATACCTCGCTCTGCTAATCCTGTTACCAGTGGCTGCTGCCAGTGGCGATAA
GTCGTGTCTTACCGGGTTGGACTCAAGACGATAGTTACCGGATAAGGCGCAGCGGTCGGGCTGAACGGGG
GGTTCGTGCACACAGCCCAGCTTGGAGCGAACGACCTACACCGAACTGAGATACCTACAGCGTGAGCTAT
GAGAAAGCGCCACGCTTCCCGAAGGGAGAAAGGCGGACAGGTATCCGGTAAGCGGCAGGGTCGGAACAGG
AGAGCGCACGAGGGAGCTTCCAGGGGGAAACGCCTGGTATCTTTATAGTCCTGTCGGGTTTCGCCACCTC
TGACTTGAGCGTCGATTTTTGTGATGCTCGTCAGGGGGGCGGAGCCTATGGAAAAACGCCAGCAACGCGG
CCTTTTTACGGTTCCTGGCCTTTTGCTGGCCTTTTGCTCACATGTTCTTTCCTGCGTTATCCCCTGATTC
TGTGGATAACCGTATTACCGCCTTTGAGTGAGCTGATACCGCTCGCCGCAGCCGAACGACCGAGCGCAGC
GAGTCAGTGAGCGAGGAAGCGGAAGA
Features (pLannotate 1.2.2; 7 found; start..end, strand, type, name):
      1..93      +  CDS            lacI (fragment): lac repressor; lacI; The lac repressor binds to the lac operator to inhibit transcription in E. coli. This inhibition can be relieved by adding lactose or isopropyl-β-D-thiogalactopyranoside (IPTG).
    173..189     -  CDS            lacZα (fragment): LacZα fragment of β-galactosidase; lacZ fragment
    189..268     -  misc_feature   bom (fragment): basis of mobility region from pBR322
    370..405     -  CDS            rop (fragment): Rop protein, which maintains plasmids at low copy number; rop
    500..604     +  promoter       AmpR promoter: bla
    605..1465    +  CDS            AmpR: β-lactamase; bla; confers resistance to ampicillin, carbenicillin, and related antibiotics
   1636..2224    +  rep_origin     ori: high-copy-number ColE1/pMB1/pBR322/pUC origin of replication
