[The description below was written by a language model from this plasmid's Addgene catalogue record and pLannotate feature annotations shown in this document.]
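Description:
pFSBC43 is a small (about 2.4 kb) high-copy bacterial plasmid built on the pUC19 backbone, one member of a barcode series made for the FREQ-Seq method. It is maintained in E. coli through the ColE1/pMB1-type pUC origin of replication and selected with ampicillin via the β-lactamase gene (AmpR) driven by its native bla promoter. These are the only complete functional elements identified in the annotated sequence. The remaining hits are short fragments of lacI, lacZα, the pBR322 bom region and rop. These are best read as leftover backbone sequence, not working genes, which is consistent with the plasmid being smaller than intact pUC19.

The payload is a short synthetic insert carrying a six-nucleotide FREQ-Seq barcode specific to this plasmid. The automated annotation does not mark the barcode or any flanking adapter sequence, so its exact position and surrounding context cannot be read from the feature table, and the cloning method is recorded as unknown. No promoter is associated with the insert, and nothing in the record suggests it is meant to be expressed; it serves as a DNA template.

According to the depositor, plasmids of this series are used to generate bridging primers carrying Illumina-compatible barcodes. In FREQ-Seq, these barcoded bridging primers let the locus of interest from different samples be tagged and pooled for sequencing. Allele frequencies can then be measured directly from mixed populations with minimal library preparation.
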