Addgene plasmid #44807: pFSBC43
Depositing lab: Christopher Marx. Depositing organization: Harvard University. Publication: FREQ-Seq: a rapid, cost-effective, sequencing-based method to determine allele frequencies directly from mixed populations. Chubiz LM, Lee MC, Delaney NF, Marx CJ. PLoS One. 2012;7(10):e47959. doi: 10.1371/journal.pone.0047959. Epub 2012 Oct 31. PubMed 23118913.
Backbone
  Vector backbone: pUC19
Growth in bacteria
  Bacterial resistance: Ampicillin, 100 μg/mL
  Growth temperature: 37°C
  Growth strain: DH10B
  Copy number: High Copy
Gene/Insert
  Gene/Insert name: FREQ-Seq Barcode: TCCTAA
  Species: Synthetic
  Cloning method: Unknown
  Sequencing primers: 5′ pBR322ori-F
Terms and licenses: Academic/Nonprofit Terms; Industry Terms: Not Available to Industry
Depositor comments: These plasmids are used to generate bridging primers with Illumina-compatible barcodes for allele frequency sequencing (FREQ-Seq). Similar to RNA-Seq, the FREQ-Seq method can rapidly determine allele frequencies directly from mixed populations with minimal library preparation.
How to cite: pFSBC43 was a gift from Christopher Marx (Addgene plasmid # 44807 ; http://n2t.net/addgene:44807 ; RRID:Addgene_44807)
