>Addgene plasmid #44807 | pFSBC43 | addgene partial sequence | sequence record 63010 | pBR322ori-F 5'-GGGAAACGCCTGGTATCTTT-3'
GATTTTTGTGATGCTCGTCAGGGGGGCGGAGCCTATGGAAAAACGCCAGCAACGCGGCCTTTTTACGGTT
CCTGGCCTTTTGCTGGCCTTTTGCTCACATGTTCTTTCCTGCGTTATCCCCTGATTCTGTGGATAACCGT
ATTACCGCCTTTGAGTGAGCTGATACCGCTCGCCGCAGCCGAACGACCGAGCGCAGCGAGTCAGTGAGCG
AGGAAGCGGAAGAGCGCCCAATACGCAAACCGCCTCTCCCCGCGCGTTGGCCGATTCATTAATGCAGCTG
GCACGACAGGTTTCCCGACTGGAAAGCGGGCAGTGAGCGCAACGCAATTAAAATGATACGGCGACCACCG
AGATCTACACTCTTTCCCTACACGACGCTCTTCCGATCTTCCTAAGTAAAACGACGGCCAGTTACGCATC
TGTGCGGTATTTCACACCGCATATGGTGCACTCTCAGTACAATCTGCTCTGATGCCGCATAGTTAAGCCA
GCCCCGACACCCGCCAACACCCGCTGACGCGCCCTGACGGGCTTGTCTGCTCCCGGCATCCGCTTACAGA
CAAGCTGTGACCGTCTCCGGGAGCTGCATGTGTCAGAGGTTTTCACCGTCATCACCGAAACGCGCGAGAC
GAAAGGGCCTCGTGATACGCCTATTTTTATAGGTTAATGTCATGATAATAATGGTTTCTTAGACGTCAGG
TGGCACTTTTCGGGGAAATGTGCGCGGAACCCCTATTTGTTTATTTTTCTAAATACATTCAAATATGTAT
